Addgene plasmid #68772: pVITRO1-SS-271
Purpose: Sensor pair 1 V3
Depositing lab: James Collins. Depositing organization: Massachusetts Institute of Technology. Publication: DNA sense-and-respond protein modules for mammalian cells. Slomovic S, Collins JJ. Nat Methods. 2015 Sep 21. doi: 10.1038/nmeth.3585. PubMed 26389572.
Backbone
  Vector backbone: pVITRO1-NEO-MCS
  Backbone manufacturer: invivogen
  Backbone size w/o insert (bp): 6295
  Total vector size (bp): 8334
  Vector type: Mammalian Expression
  Selectable markers: Neomycin (select with G418)
Growth in bacteria
  Bacterial resistance: Kanamycin, 50 μg/mL
  Growth temperature: 37°C
  Growth strain: DH5alpha
  Copy number: High Copy
Gene/Insert 1
  Gene/Insert name: C-Terminal Sensor 1 V3
  Species: Synthetic
  Insert size (bp): 1047
  Tag / fusion protein: flag (N terminal on insert); NLS (N terminal on insert)
Gene/Insert 2
  Gene/Insert name: N-Terminal Sensor 1 V3
  Species: Synthetic
  Insert size (bp): 1494
  Tag / fusion protein: flag (N terminal on insert); nls (N terminal on insert)
Terms and licenses: Academic/Nonprofit Terms; Industry Terms: Not Available to Industry
How to cite: pVITRO1-SS-271 was a gift from James Collins (Addgene plasmid # 68772 ; http://n2t.net/addgene:68772 ; RRID:Addgene_68772)
