[The description below was written by a language model from this plasmid's Addgene catalogue record and pLannotate feature annotations shown in this document.]
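Description:
pVITRO1-SS-271 is a mammalian expression plasmid built on the dual-cassette pVITRO1-NEO-MCS backbone. It co-expresses both halves of a synthetic two-part DNA sensor, recorded as "Sensor pair 1 V3", from a single vector. It replicates in E. coli from a high-copy ColE1/pUC-type origin. A single NeoR/KanR gene (Tn5 aminoglycoside phosphotransferase) gives kanamycin resistance in bacteria and G418 resistance in mammalian cells. This marker sits downstream of an FMDV IRES and is preceded by short bacterial promoter matches, so in mammalian cells it appears to be translated from the second cassette's transcript, which ends at an EF-1α poly(A) signal. The catalogue lists a total size of 8334 bp, whereas the annotated depositor sequence is 8834 nt; the record does not explain this difference.

The first cassette has an SV40 enhancer fragment and a mouse EF-1α promoter driving the C-terminal sensor. The annotation shows a FLAG tag, the 3' region of the yeast VMA1 intein and a VP64 transcriptional activation domain, followed by an SV40 poly(A) signal. The second cassette begins with a CMV enhancer and promoter fragment; about 1.3 kb between this and the coding region is unannotated. It encodes the N-terminal sensor, with a FLAG tag, the 5' region of the VMA intein and short matches to a zinc-finger domain. Both inserts are recorded as carrying N-terminal FLAG and NLS tags.

The parts suggest a split-intein design in which bringing the two halves together reconstitutes the intein and splices a DNA-binding portion to VP64, giving a transcriptional response. The record does not state the target sequence or the full domain composition. The stated use is as a DNA sense-and-respond protein module in mammalian cells.
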