Features (pLannotate 1.2.2; 19 found; start..end, strand, type, name):
     51..242     +  promoter       SV40 promoter (fragment): SV40 enhancer and early promoter
    429..1562    +  promoter       mEF-1α promoter (fragment): strong constitutive promoter for mouse elongation factor EF-1α
   1584..1604    +  CDS            3xFLAG (fragment): three tandem FLAG® epitope tags
   2236..2407    +  CDS            Sce VMA intein 3' region (fragment): modified 3' region of the intein from the yeast Vma1 subunit of the vacuolar ATPase (Chong et al., 1998); Saccharomyces cerevisiae VMA1; C-terminal cleavage of this intein can be induced by thiols.
   2467..2616    +  CDS            VP64: tetrameric repeat of the minimal activation domain of herpes simplex virus VP16 (Beerli et al., 1998)
   2648..2769    -  polyA_signal   SV40 poly(A) signal: SV40 polyadenylation signal
   2792..2863    -  CDS            large T antigen (fragment): large T antigen from SV40 (simian virus 40)
   2957..3545    +  rep_origin     ori: high-copy-number ColE1/pMB1/pBR322/pUC origin of replication
   3625..3928    +  enhancer       CMV enhancer: human cytomegalovirus immediate early enhancer
   3930..4029    +  promoter       CMV promoter (fragment): human cytomegalovirus (CMV) immediate early promoter
   5367..5387    +  CDS            FLAG (fragment): FLAG® epitope tag, followed by an enterokinase cleavage site
   5700..6244    +  CDS            Sce VMA intein 5' region (fragment): 5' region of the intein from the yeast Vma1 subunit of the vacuolar ATPase (Chong et al., 1998); Saccharomyces cerevisiae VMA1
   6438..6455    +  CDS            CCR5TC (fragment): zinc-finger domain from the CCR5-224 (+) zinc-finger nuclease that recognizes the left half-site target sequence in the human CCR5 gene (Perez et al., 2008; Gross et al., 2013)
   6510..6536    +  CDS            CCR5TC (fragment): zinc-finger domain from the CCR5-224 (+) zinc-finger nuclease that recognizes the left half-site target sequence in the human CCR5 gene (Perez et al., 2008; Gross et al., 2013)
   6877..7321    +  misc_feature   FMDV IRES: internal ribosome entry site (IRES) of the foot-and-mouth disease virus
   7354..7372    +  promoter       tac promoter (fragment): strong E. coli promoter; hybrid between the trp and lac UV5 promoters
   7392..7410    +  promoter       T7 promoter: promoter for bacteriophage T7 RNA polymerase
   7420..8214    +  CDS            NeoR/KanR: aminoglycoside phosphotransferase from Tn5; aph(3')-II (or nptII); confers resistance to neomycin, kanamycin, and G418 (Geneticin®)
   8261..8833    +  polyA_signal   EF-1α poly(A) signal: human EF-1α polyadenylation signal
>Addgene plasmid #68772 | pVITRO1-SS-271 | depositor full sequence | sequence record 121034 | pVITRO1-SS-271 sequence 8834 bps
CCTGCAGGGCCTGAAATAACCTCTGAAAGAGGAACTTGGTTAGGTACCTTCTGAGGCGGAAAGAACCAGC
TGTGGAATGTGTGTCAGTTAGGGTGTGGAAAGTCCCCAGGCTCCCCAGCAGGCAGAAGTATGCAAAGCAT
GCATCTCAATTAGTCAGCAACCAGGTGTGGAAAGTCCCCAGGCTCCCCAGCAGGCAGAAGTATGCAAAGC
ATGCATCTCAATTAGTCAGCAACCATAGTCCCACTAGTGGAGCCGAGAGTAATTCATACAAAAGGAGGGA
TCGCCTTCGCAAGGGGAGAGCCCAGGGACCGTCCCTAAATTCTCACAGACCCAAATCCCTGTAGCCGCCC
CACGACAGCGCGAGGAGCATGCGCTCAGGGCTGAGCGCGGGGAGAGCAGAGCACACAAGCTCATAGACCC
TGGTCGTGGGGGGGAGGACCGGGGAGCTGGCGCGGGGCAAACTGGGAAAGCGGTGTCGTGTGCTGGCTCC
GCCCTCTTCCCGAGGGTGGGGGAGAACGGTATATAAGTGCGGCAGTCGCCTTGGACGTTCTTTTTCGCAA
CGGGTTTGCCGTCAGAACGCAGGTGAGGGGCGGGTGTGGCTTCCGCGGGCCGCCGAGCTGGAGGTCCTGC
TCCGAGCGGGCCGGGCCCCGCTGTCGTCGGCGGGGATTAGCTGCGAGCATTCCCGCTTCGAGTTGCGGGC
GGCGCGGGAGGCAGAGTGCGAGGCCTAGCGGCAACCCCGTAGCCTCGCCTCGTGTCCGGCTTGAGGCCTA
GCGTGGTGTCCGCGCCGCCGCCGCGTGCTACTCCGGCCGCACTCTGGTCTTTTTTTTTTTTGTTGTTGTT
GCCCTGCTGCCTTCGATTGCCGTTCAGCAATAGGGGCTAACAAAGGGAGGGTGCGGGGCTTGCTCGCCCG
GAGCCCGGAGAGGTCATGGTTGGGGAGGAATGGAGGGACAGGAGTGGCGGCTGGGGCCCGCCCGCCTTCG
GAGCACATGTCCGACGCCACCTGGATGGGGCGAGGCCTGGGGTTTTTCCCGAAGCAACCAGGCTGGGGTT
AGCGTGCCGAGGCCATGTGGCCCCAGCACCCGGCACGATCTGGCTTGGCGGCGCCGCGTTGCCCTGCCTC
CCTAACTAGGGTGAGGCCATCCCGTCCGGCACCAGTTGCGTGCGTGGAAAGATGGCCGCTCCCGGGCCCT
GTTGCAAGGAGCTCAAAATGGAGGACGCGGCAGCCCGGTGGAGCGGGCGGGTGAGTCACCCACACAAAGG
AAGAGGGCCTGGTCCCTCACCGGCTGCTGCTTCCTGTGACCCCGTGGTCCTATCGGCCGCAATAGTCACC
TCGGGCTTTTGAGCACGGCTAGTCGCGGCGGGGGGAGGGGATGTAATGGCGTTGGAGTTTGTTCACATTT
GGTGGGTGGAGACTAGTCAGGCCAGCCTGGCGCTGGAAGTCATTTTTGGAATTTGTCCCCTTGAGTTTTG
AGCGGAGCTAATTCTCGGGCTTCTTAGCGGTTCAAAGGTATCTTTTAAACCCTTTTTTAGGTGTTGTGAA
AACCACCGCTAATTCAAAGCAACCGGTGATATCAAGGATCCATGGACTACAAAGACGATGACGACAAGCC
TAAGAAGAAACGGAAGGTGTCCAGACCTGGGGAGAGGCCATTCCAGTGTCGGATCTGTATGAGAAATTTT
AGCACTATGGCTGTACTGAGGAGACATACAAGAACCCATACAGGCGAGAAGCCCTTTCAGTGCAGGATCT
GCATGCGAAACTTTTCTCGCAGAGAAGTGCTTGAAAACCACCTGCGGACTCATACCGGCGAAAAACCATT
TCAGTGTCGAATTTGCATGCGCAACTTTAGCCAGACAGTGAACTTGGATAGACACCTTAAGACTCATCTG
AGGCAGAAGGACGGGGAGAGACCTTTCCAGTGCAGAATCTGCATGAGAAACTTTTCTAAGAAAGATCATC
TGCACCGCCATACCCGCACCCACACCGGCGAAAAACCCTTCCAGTGCCGCATCTGTATGCGAAATTTTAG
CCAGAGGCCACATCTTACAAATCACCTTAGAACACACACTGGAGAAAAACCATTTCAGTGTCGGATCTGC
ATGCGCAACTTCTCCGTGGGCGCCAGCCTCAAACGCCACCTGAAAACCCACCTGAGGGGATCTGGGGGCG
GATCAGGTGGAGGCTCAGGAGGTGGGTCCGGAGGTGGATCTGGTGGCGGGTCCGGAGGCGGATCCGTTTT
GCTTAACGTTCTTTCGAAGTGTGCCGGCTCTAAAAAATTCAGGCCTGCTCCCGCCGCTGCTTTTGCACGT
GAGTGCCGCGGATTTTATTTCGAGTTACAAGAATTGAAGGAAGACGATTATTATGGGATTACTTTATCTG
ATGATTCTGATCATCAGTTTTTGCTTGCCAACCAGGTTGTCGTCCATAATTGCGACAGCGTGCTGTGGGG
CAGCGGAGGGCGCGCCGACGCGCTGGACGATTTCGATCTCGACATGCTGGGTTCTGATGCCCTCGATGAC
TTTGACCTGGATATGTTGGGAAGCGACGCATTGGATGACTTTGATCTGGACATGCTCGGCTCCGATGCTC
TGGACGATTTCGATCTCGATATGTTAATTAATTGTTAAGCTAGCTGGCCAGACATGATAAGATACATTGA
TGAGTTTGGACAAACCACAACTAGAATGCAGTGAAAAAAATGCTTTATTTGTGAAATTTGTGATGCTATT
GCTTTATTTGTAACCATTATAAGCTGCAATAAACAAGTTAACAACAACAATTGCATTCATTTTATGTTTC
AGGTTCAGGGGGAGGTGTGGGAGGTTTTTTAAAGCAAGTAAAACCTCTACAAATGTGGTATGGAAATGTT
AATTAACTAGCCATGACCAAAATCCCTTAACGTGAGTTTTCGTTCCACTGAGCGTCAGACCCCGTAGAAA
AGATCAAAGGATCTTCTTGAGATCCTTTTTTTCTGCGCGTAATCTGCTGCTTGCAAACAAAAAAACCACC
GCTACCAGCGGTGGTTTGTTTGCCGGATCAAGAGCTACCAACTCTTTTTCCGAAGGTAACTGGCTTCAGC
AGAGCGCAGATACCAAATACTGTTCTTCTAGTGTAGCCGTAGTTAGGCCACCACTTCAAGAACTCTGTAG
CACCGCCTACATACCTCGCTCTGCTAATCCTGTTACCAGTGGCTGCTGCCAGTGGCGATAAGTCGTGTCT
TACCGGGTTGGACTCAAGACGATAGTTACCGGATAAGGCGCAGCGGTCGGGCTGAACGGGGGGTTCGTGC
ACACAGCCCAGCTTGGAGCGAACGACCTACACCGAACTGAGATACCTACAGCGTGAGCTATGAGAAAGCG
CCACGCTTCCCGAAGGGAGAAAGGCGGACAGGTATCCGGTAAGCGGCAGGGTCGGAACAGGAGAGCGCAC
GAGGGAGCTTCCAGGGGGAAACGCCTGGTATCTTTATAGTCCTGTCGGGTTTCGCCACCTCTGACTTGAG
CGTCGATTTTTGTGATGCTCGTCAGGGGGGCGGAGCCTATGGAAAAACGCCAGCAACGCGGCCTTTTTAC
GGTTCCTGGCCTTTTGCTGGCCTTTTGCTCACATGTTCTTAATTAACCTGCAGGCGTTACATAACTTACG
GTAAATGGCCCGCCTGGCTGACCGCCCAACGACCCCCGCCCATTGACGTCAATAATGACGTATGTTCCCA
TAGTAACGCCAATAGGGACTTTCCATTGACGTCAATGGGTGGAGTATTTACGGTAAACTGCCCACTTGGC
AGTACATCAAGTGTATCATATGCCAAGTACGCCCCCTATTGACGTCAATGACGGTAAATGGCCCGCCTGG
CATTATGCCCAGTACATGACCTTATGGGACTTTCCTACTTGGCAGTACATCTACGTATTAGTCATCGCTA
TTACCATGATGATGCGGTTTTGGCAGTACATCAATGGGCGTGGATAGCGGTTTGACTCACGGGGATTTCC
AAGTCTCCACCCCATTGACGTCAATGGGAGTTTGTTTTGACTAGTGGAGCCGAGAGTAATTCATACAAAA
GGAGGGATCGCCTTCGCAAGGGGAGAGCCCAGGGACCGTCCCTAAATTCTCACAGACCCAAATCCCTGTA
GCCGCCCCACGACAGCGCGAGGAGCATGCGCCCAGGGCTGAGCGCGGGTAGATCAGAGCACACAAGCTCA
CAGTCCCCGGCGGTGGGGGGAGGGGCGCGCTGAGCGGGGGCCAGGGAGCTGGCGCGGGGCAAACTGGGAA
AGTGGTGTCGTGTGCTGGCTCCGCCCTCTTCCCGAGGGTGGGGGAGAACGGTATATAAGTGCGGTAGTCG
CCTTGGACGTTCTTTTTCGCAACGGGTTTGCCGTCAGAACGCAGGTGAGTGGCGGGTGTGGCTTCCGCGG
GCCCCGGAGCTGGAGCCCTGCTCTGAGCGGGCCGGGCTGATATGCGAGTGTCGTCCGCAGGGTTTAGCTG
TGAGCATTCCCACTTCGAGTGGCGGGCGGTGCGGGGGTGAGAGTGCGAGGCCTAGCGGCAACCCCGTAGC
CTCGCCTCGTGTCCGGCTTGAGGCCTAGCGTGGTGTCCGCCGCCGCGTGCCACTCCGGCCGCACTATGCG
TTTTTTGTCCTTGCTGCCCTCGATTGCCTTCCAGCAGCATGGGCTAACAAAGGGAGGGTGTGGGGCTCAC
TCTTAAGGAGCCCATGAAGCTTACGTTGGATAGGAATGGAAGGGCAGGAGGGGCGACTGGGGCCCGCCCG
CCTTCGGAGCACATGTCCGACGCCACCTGGATGGGGCGAGGCCTGTGGCTTTCCGAAGCAATCGGGCGTG
AGTTTAGCCTACCTGGGCCATGTGGCCCTAGCACTGGGCACGGTCTGGCCTGGCGGTGCCGCGTTCCCTT
GCCTCCCAACAAGGGTGAGGCCGTCCCGCCCGGCACCAGTTGCTTGCGCGGAAAGATGGCCGCTCCCGGG
GCCCTGTTGCAAGGAGCTCAAAATGGAGGACGCGGCAGCCCGGTGGAGCGGGCGGGTGAGTCACCCACAC
AAAGGAAGAGGGCCTTGCCCCTCGCCGGCCGCTGCTTCCTGTGACCCCGTGGTCTATCGGCCGCATAGTC
ACCTCGGGCTTCTCTTGAGCACCGCTCGTCGCGGCGGGGGGAGGGGATCTAATGGCGTTGGAGTTTGTTC
ACATTTGGTGGGTGGAGACTAGTCAGGCCAGCCTGGCGCTGGAAGTCATTCTTGGAATTTGCCCCTTTGA
GTTTGGAGCGAGGCTAATTCTCAAGCCTCTTAGCGGTTCAAAGGTATTTTCTAAACCCGTTTCCAGGTGT
TGTGAAAGCCACCGCTAATTCAAAGCAATCCGGAGTATACATGGACTACAAGGACGACGATGACAAGCCC
AAGAAAAAGCGCAAGGTCTCTAGACCCGGGGAGCGCCCCTTCCAGTGTCGCATTTGCATGCGGAACTTTT
CGGATAAAACTAAATTGAGAGTTCATACCCGTACTCATACCGGTGAAAAACCGTTTCAGTGTCGGATCTG
TATGCGAAATTTCTCCGTTAGACATAATTTGACTAGACATCTACGTACGCACACCGGCGAGAAGCCATTC
CAATGCCGAATATGCATGCGCAACTTCAGTCAATCTACTTCTTTGCAAAGACACCTAAAAACCCACCTGA
GAGGATCCGGCGGAGGCTGGAGACTGGGCTGCTTTGCCAAGGGTACCAATGTTTTAATGGCGGATGGGTC
TATTGAATGTATTGAAAACATTGAGGTTGGTAATAAGGTCATGGGTAAAGATGGCAGACCTCGTGAGGTA
ATTAAATTGCCCAGAGGAAGAGAAACTATGTACAGCGTCGTGCAGAAAAGTCAGCACAGAGCCCACAAAA
GTGACTCAAGTCGTGAAGTGCCAGAATTACTCAAGTTTACGTGTAATGCGACCCATGAGTTGGTTGTTAG
AACACCTCGTAGTGTCCGCCGTTTGTCTCGTACCATTAAGGGTGTCGAATATTTTGAAGTTATTACTTTT
GAGATGGGCCAAAAGAAAGCCCCCGACGGTAGAATTGTTGAGCTTGTCAAGGAAGTTTCAAAGAGCTACC
CAATATCTGAGGGGCCTGAGAGAGCCAACGAATTAGTAGAATCCTATAGAAAGGCTTCAAATAAAGCTTA
TTTTGAGTGGACTATTGAGGCCAGAGATCTTTCTCTGTTGGGTTGCCACGTTCGCAAAGCCACTTATCAG
ACATACGCCCCAATCGGCGGGGGTTCTGGGGGAGGATCAGGTGGTGGGTCCGGGGGAGGAAGCGGGGGTG
GCTCTGGGGGTGGATCAACACGTCCCGGGGAGCGCCCCTTCCAGTGCAGGATCTGCATGAGGAATTTTAG
CATTCCAAACCACCTTGCCCGGCACACACGGACTCACACAGGGGAGAAGCCCTTCCAGTGTAGAATTTGC
ATGCGGAACTTCAGCCAGTCAGCCCACTTGAAAAGACACCTGCGGACCCATACTGGCGAAAAGCCCTTTC
AGTGCCGGATCTGCATGCGCAACTTCTCCCAGGACGTTTCCCTTGTCAGGCACCTGAAGACACATCTTCG
GCAGAAAGATGGAGAGAGACCATTCCAGTGTCGGATTTGTATGAGGAACTTTAGTTCTGCACAGGCTTTG
GCTAGGCATACCCGGACCCACACAGGTGAGAAGCCATTCCAGTGTCGCATCTGCATGCGGAATTTCTCCC
AGGGAGGCAACCTCACTAGGCACCTGCGGACTCATACAGGGGAGAAACCTTTTCAGTGTAGGATCTGCAT
GCGCAATTTTTCACAGCATCCAAATTTGACGCGTCACCTGAAAACCCACCTGAGAGGATCCTAAAAGCTT
GATGGGGGATCCTAGGAGCAGGTTTCCCCAATGACACAAAACGTGCAACTTGAAACTCCGCCTGGTCTTT
CCAGGTCTAGAGGGGTAACACTTTGTACTGCGTTTGGCTCCACGCTCGATCCACTGGCGAGTGTTAGTAA
CAGCACTGTTGCTTCGTAGCGGAGCATGACGGCCGTGGGAACTCCTCCTTGGTAACAAGGACCCACGGGG
CCAAAAGCCACGCCCACACGGGCCCGTCATGTGTGCAACCCCAGCACGGCGACTTTACTGCGAAACCCAC
TTTAAAGTGACATTGAAACTGGTACCCACACACTGGTGACAGGCTAAGGATGCCCTTCAGGTACCCCGAG
GTAACACGCGACACTCGGGATCTGAGAAGGGGACTGGGGCTTCTATAAAAGCGCTCGGTTTAAAAAGCTT
CTATGCCTGAATAGGTGACCGGAGGTCGGCACCTTTCCTTTGCAATTACTGACCCTATGAATACACTGAC
TGTTTGACAATTAATCATCGGCATAGTATATCGGCATAGTATAATACGACTCACTATAGGAGGGCCACCA
TGATTGAACAAGATGGATTGCACGCAGGTTCTCCGGCCGCTTGGGTGGAGAGGCTATTCGGCTATGACTG
GGCACAACAGACAATCGGCTGCTCTGATGCCGCCGTGTTCCGGCTGTCAGCGCAGGGGCGCCCGGTTCTT
TTTGTCAAGACCGACCTGTCCGGTGCCCTGAATGAACTGCAAGACGAGGCAGCGCGGCTATCGTGGCTGG
CCACGACGGGCGTTCCTTGCGCAGCTGTGCTCGACGTTGTCACTGAAGCGGGAAGGGACTGGCTGCTATT
GGGCGAAGTGCCGGGGCAGGATCTCCTGTCATCTCACCTTGCTCCTGCCGAGAAAGTATCCATCATGGCT
GATGCAATGCGGCGGCTGCATACGCTTGATCCGGCTACCTGCCCATTCGACCACCAAGCGAAACATCGCA
TCGAGCGAGCACGTACTCGGATGGAAGCCGGTCTTGTCGATCAGGATGATCTGGACGAAGAGCATCAGGG
GCTCGCGCCAGCCGAACTGTTCGCCAGGCTCAAGGCGAGCATGCCCGACGGCGAGGATCTCGTCGTGACA
CATGGCGATGCCTGCTTGCCGAATATCATGGTGGAAAATGGCCGCTTTTCTGGATTCATCGACTGTGGCC
GGCTGGGTGTGGCGGACCGCTATCAGGACATAGCGTTGGCTACCCGTGATATTGCTGAAGAGCTTGGCGG
CGAATGGGCTGACCGCTTCCTCGTGCTTTACGGTATCGCCGCTCCCGATTCGCAGCGCATCGCCTTCTAT
CGCCTTCTTGACGAGTTCTTCTGAGCGGGACTCTGGGGTTCGAAATGACCGACCAAGCGAATTCGCTAGG
ATTATCCCTAATACCTGCCACCCCACTCTTAATCAGTGGTGGAAGAACGGTCTCAGAACTGTTTGTTTCA
ATTGGCCATTTAAGTTTAGTAGTAAAAGACTGGTTAATGATAACAATGCATCGTAAAACCTTCAGAAGGA
AAGGAGAATGTTTTGTGGACCACTTTGGTTTTCTTTTTTGCGTGTGGCAGTTTTAAGTTATTAGTTTTTA
AAATCAGTACTTTTTAATGGAAACAACTTGACCAAAAATTTGTCACAGAATTTTGAGACCCATTAAAAAA
GTTAAATGAGAAACCTGTGTGTTCCTTTGGTCAACACCGAGACATTTAGGTGAAAGACATCTAATTCTGG
TTTTACGAATCTGGAAACTTCTTGAAAATGTAATTCTTGAGTTAACACTTCTGGGTGGAGAATAGGGTTG
TTTTCCCCCCACATAATTGGAAGGGGAAGGAATATCATTTAAAGCTATGGGAGGGTTGCTTTGATTACAA
CACTGGAGAGAAATGCAGCATGTTGCTGATTGCCTGTCACTAAAACAGGCCAAAAACTGAGTCCTTGGGT
TGCATAGAAAGCTG
