>Addgene plasmid #68772 | pVITRO1-SS-271 | addgene partial sequence | sequence record 124992 | EBV-rev 5'-GTGGTTTGTCCAAACTCATC-3'
GCTAGCTTAACAATTAATTAACATATCGAGATCGAAATCGTCCAGAGCATCGGAGCCGAGCATGTCCAGA
TCAAAGTCATCCAATGCGTCGCTTCCCAACATATCCAGGTCAAAGTCATCGAGGGCATCAGAACCCAGCA
TGTCGAGATCGAAATCGTCCAGCGCGTCGGCGCGCCCTCCGCTGCCCCACAGCACGCTGTCGCAATTATG
GACGACAACCTGGTTGGCAAGCAAAAACTGATGATCAGAATCATCAGATAAAGTAATCCCATAATAATCG
TCTTCCTTCAATTCTTGTAACTCGAAATAAAATCCGCGGCACTCACGTGCAAAAGCAGCGGCGGGAGCAG
GCCTGAATTTTTTAGAGCCGGCACACTTCGAAAGAACGTTAAGCAAAACGGATCCGCCTCCGGACCCGCC
ACCAGATCCACCTCCGGACCCACCTCCTGAGCCTCCACCTGATCCGCCCCCAGATCCCCTCAGGTGGGTT
TTCAGGTGGCGTTTGAGGCTGGCGCCCACGGAGAAGTTGCGCATGCAGATCCGACACTGAAATGGTTTTT
CTCCAGTGTGTGTTCTAAGGTGATTTGTAAGATGTGGCCTCTGGCTAAAATTTCGCATACAGATGCGGCA
CTGGAAGGGTTTTTCGCCGGTGTGGGTGCGGGTATGGCGGTGCAGATGATCTTTCTTAGAAAAGTTTCTC
ATGCAGATTCTGCACTGGAAAGGTCTCTCCCCGTCCTTCTGCCTCAGATGAGTCTTAAGGTGTCTATCCA
AGTTCACTGTCTGGCTAAAGTTGCGCATGCAAATTCGACACTGAAATGGTTTTTCGCCGGTATGAGTCCG
CAGGTGGTTTTCAAGCACTTCTCTGCGAGAAAAGTTTCGCATGCAGATCCTGCACTGAAAGGGCTTCTCG
CCTGTATGGGTTCTTGTATGTCTCCTCAGTACAGCCATAGTGCTAAAATTTCTCATAC
