>Addgene plasmid #68772 | pVITRO1-SS-271 | addgene partial sequence | sequence record 124993 | FMDV-IRES-R 5'-CTCCGCTACGAAGCAACAGT-3'
TGGATCGAGCGTGGAGCCAAACGCAGTACAAAGTGTTACCCCTCTAGACCTGGAAAGACCAGGCGGAGTT
TCAAGTTGCACGTTTTGTGTCATTGGGGAAACCTGCTCCTAGGATCCCCCATCAAGCTTTTAGGATCCTC
TCAGGTGGGTTTTCAGGTGACGCGTCAAATTTGGATGCTGTGAAAAATTGCGCATGCAGATCCTACACTG
AAAAGGTTTCTCCCCTGTATGAGTCCGCAGGTGCCTAGTGAGGTTGCCTCCCTGGGAGAAATTCCGCATG
CAGATGCGACACTGGAATGGCTTCTCACCTGTGTGGGTCCGGGTATGCCTAGCCAAAGCCTGTGCAGAAC
TAAAGTTCCTCATACAAATCCGACACTGGAATGGTCTCTCTCCATCTTTCTGCCGAAGATGTGTCTTCAG
GTGCCTGACAAGGGAAACGTCCTGGGAGAAGTTGCGCATGCAGATCCGGCACTGAAAGGGCTTTTCGCCA
GTATGGGTCCGCAGGTGTCTTTTCAAGTGGGCTGACTGGCTGAAGTTCCGCATGCAAATTCTACACTGGA
AGGGCTTCTCCCCTGTGTGAGTCCGTGTGTGCCGGGCAAGGTGGTTTGGAATGCTAAAATTCCTCATGCA
GATCCTGCACTGGAAGGGGCGCTCCCCGGGACGTGTTGATCC
